Addgene plasmid #155091: LCV2_PSMD1_sgRNA_1
Purpose: lentiviral plasmid expressing Cas9 and gRNA targeting PSMD1 (core essential gene)
Depositing lab: Jason Moffat. Depositing organization: University of Toronto. Publication: Systematic mapping of genetic interactions for de novo fatty acid synthesis identifies C12orf49 as a regulator of lipid metabolism. Aregger M, Lawson KA, Billmann M, Costanzo M, Tong AHY, Chan K, Rahman M, Brown KR, Ross C, Usaj M, Nedyalkova L, Sizova O, Habsid A, Pawling J, Lin ZY, Abdouni H, Wong CJ, Weiss A, Mero P, Dennis JW, Gingras AC, Myers CL, Andrews BJ, Boone C, Moffat J. Nat Metab. 2020 Jun;2(6):499-513. doi: 10.1038/s42255-020-0211-z. Epub 2020 Jun 1. PubMed 32694731.
Backbone
  Vector backbone: lentiCRISPRv2 (LCV2) (Addgene plasmid #52961)
  Backbone size w/o insert (bp): 13970
  Vector type: Mammalian Expression, Lentiviral, CRISPR
  Selectable markers: Puromycin
Growth in bacteria
  Bacterial resistance: Ampicillin, 100 μg/mL
  Growth temperature: 30°C
  Growth strain: NEB Stable
  Copy number: High Copy
Gene/Insert
  Gene/Insert name: PSMD1_sgRNA_1
  gRNA/shRNA sequence: TGTGCGCTACGGAGCTGCAA
  Species: H. sapiens (human)
  Insert size (bp): 20
  Entrez Gene: PSMD1 (a.k.a. P112, Rpn2, S1)
  Promoter: U6 promoter
  Cloning method: Restriction Enzyme; 5′ cloning site BsmBI/Esp3I (destroyed during cloning); 3′ cloning site BsmBI/Esp3I (destroyed during cloning)
  Sequencing primers: 5′ ACTATCATATGCTTACCGTAAC
Terms and licenses: Academic/Nonprofit Terms; Industry Terms: Not Available to Industry
How to cite: LCV2_PSMD1_sgRNA_1 was a gift from Jason Moffat (Addgene plasmid # 155091 ; http://n2t.net/addgene:155091 ; RRID:Addgene_155091)
