[The description below was written by a language model from this plasmid's Addgene catalogue record and pLannotate feature annotations shown in this document.]
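Description:
LCV2_PSMD1_sgRNA_1 is an all-in-one lentiviral CRISPR plasmid built on the lentiCRISPRv2 (LCV2) backbone. It delivers both Streptococcus pyogenes Cas9 and a single guide RNA directed against human PSMD1, a proteasome subunit gene that the record describes as core essential. The 20-nt spacer was cloned into the BsmBI/Esp3I sites, which were destroyed in the process. It sits between a human U6 RNA polymerase III promoter and the SpCas9 gRNA scaffold. Downstream, an EF-1α core promoter drives the Cas9 coding sequence, followed by a puromycin N-acetyltransferase gene for selecting transduced mammalian cells. The table does not annotate the linker between Cas9 and PuroR. A WPRE after the cassette enhances transcript expression.

The viral framework is a third-generation, self-inactivating HIV-1 design. A CMV enhancer/promoter replaces the U3 region upstream of a truncated 5' LTR, so genomic RNA can be transcribed in packaging cells. This is followed by the Ψ packaging signal with a gag fragment, the RRE for Rev-dependent export, and the cPPT/CTS. The unit ends in a ΔU3 3' LTR with a bGH polyadenylation signal beyond it. Outside the viral unit, the backbone carries an SV40/EM7-driven BleoR cassette, an f1 ori, a high-copy ColE1/pUC origin and AmpR for ampicillin selection in E. coli.

The sequenced record is 13,013 nt, shorter than the listed backbone size, as expected if a stuffer fragment was removed when the guide was inserted. Given its essential-gene target, the construct most plausibly serves as a positive control for Cas9 editing and fitness loss in knockout or genetic-interaction screens, although the record does not state this explicitly.
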