Features (pLannotate 1.2.2; 33 found; start..end, strand, type, name):
     31..83      -  misc_feature   bom (fragment): basis of mobility region from pBR322
    238..617     +  enhancer       CMV enhancer: human cytomegalovirus immediate early enhancer
    618..817     +  promoter       CMV promoter: human cytomegalovirus (CMV) immediate early promoter
    835..1015    +  LTR            5' LTR (truncated): truncated 5' long terminal repeat (LTR) from HIV-1
   1062..1187    +  misc_feature   HIV-1 Ψ: packaging signal of human immunodeficiency virus type 1
   1171..1534    +  CDS            HIV-1 gag (fragment): gag protein from human immunodeficiency virus 1; gag
   1680..1913    +  misc_feature   RRE: The Rev response element (RRE) of HIV-1 allows for Rev-dependent mRNA export from the nucleus to the cytoplasm.
   2290..2390    +  CDS            Rev (fragment): human immunodeficiency virus 1 (HIV-1) Rev protein; rev; enhances nuclear export of unspliced and incompletely spliced viral mRNAs
   2440..2557    +  misc_feature   cPPT/CTS: central polypurine tract and central termination sequence of HIV-1
   2608..2848    +  promoter       U6 promoter: RNA polymerase III promoter for human U6 snRNA
   2878..2953    +  misc_RNA       gRNA scaffold: guide RNA scaffold for the Streptococcus pyogenes CRISPR/Cas9 system
   2971..2989    +  CDS            small t antigen (fragment): SV40 (simian virus 40) small t antigen
   3015..3226    +  promoter       EF-1α core promoter: core promoter for human elongation factor EF-1α
   3251..7354    +  CDS            Cas9: Cas9 (Csn1) endonuclease from the Streptococcus pyogenes Type II CRISPR/Cas system generates RNA-guided double strand breaks in DNA
   7492..8089    +  CDS            PuroR (fragment): puromycin N-acetyltransferase; pac from Streptomyces; confers resistance to puromycin
   8105..8693    +  misc_feature   WPRE: woodchuck hepatitis virus posttranscriptional regulatory element
   8744..8763    +  misc_feature   cPPT/CTS (fragment): central polypurine tract and central termination sequence of HIV-1
   8765..8998    +  LTR            3' LTR (ΔU3): self-inactivating 3' long terminal repeat (LTR) from HIV-1
   9030..9254    +  polyA_signal   bGH poly(A) signal: bovine growth hormone polyadenylation signal
   9258..9279    +  promoter       SV40 promoter (fragment): SV40 enhancer and early promoter
   9300..9728    +  rep_origin     f1 ori (sequence partly withheld): f1 bacteriophage origin of replication; arrow indicates direction of (+) strand synthesis
   9742..10071   +  promoter       SV40 promoter: SV40 enhancer and early promoter
  10119..10166   +  promoter       EM7 promoter: synthetic bacterial promoter&nbsp
  10185..10559   +  CDS            BleoR: antibiotic-binding protein; Sh ble from Streptoalloteichus hindustanus; confers resistance to bleomycin, phleomycin, and Zeocin™
  10569..10694   +  CDS            ble (fragment): BLE_KLEPN - Experimental evidence at protein level: Swiss-Prot protein existence level 1. Binding protein with a strong affinity to the bleomycin family of antibiotics. Binds to CL990; an antimitotic-antibiotic compound. From Klebsiella pneumoniae.
  10689..10810   +  polyA_signal   SV40 poly(A) signal: SV40 polyadenylation signal
  10881..10903   -  protein_bind   lac operator (fragment): The lac repressor binds to the lac operator to inhibit transcription in E. coli. This inhibition can be relieved by adding lactose or isopropyl-β-D-thiogalactopyranoside (IPTG). lac repressor encoded by lacI
  10907..10937   -  promoter       lac promoter: promoter for the E. coli lac operon
  10952..10973   -  protein_bind   CAP binding site: CAP binding activates transcription in the presence of cAMP. E. coli catabolite activator protein
  10986..11078   -  CDS            lacI (fragment): lac repressor; lacI; The lac repressor binds to the lac operator to inhibit transcription in E. coli. This inhibition can be relieved by adding lactose or isopropyl-β-D-thiogalactopyranoside (IPTG).
  11261..11849   -  rep_origin     ori: high-copy-number ColE1/pMB1/pBR322/pUC origin of replication
  12020..12880   -  CDS            AmpR: β-lactamase; bla; confers resistance to ampicillin, carbenicillin, and related antibiotics
  12881..12985   -  promoter       AmpR promoter: bla
>Addgene plasmid #155091 | LCV2_PSMD1_sgRNA_1 | addgene full sequence | sequence record 308003 | Addgene NGS Result
GTCGACGGATCGGGAGATCTCCCGATCCCCTATGGTGCACTCTCAGTACAATCTGCTCTGATGCCGCATA
GTTAAGCCAGTATCTGCTCCCTGCTTGTGTGTTGGAGGTCGCTGAGTAGTGCGCGAGCAAAATTTAAGCT
ACAACAAGGCAAGGCTTGACCGACAATTGCATGAAGAATCTGCTTAGGGTTAGGCGTTTTGCGCTGCTTC
GCGATGTACGGGCCAGATATACGCGTTGACATTGATTATTGACTAGTTATTAATAGTAATCAATTACGGG
GTCATTAGTTCATAGCCCATATATGGAGTTCCGCGTTACATAACTTACGGTAAATGGCCCGCCTGGCTGA
CCGCCCAACGACCCCCGCCCATTGACGTCAATAATGACGTATGTTCCCATAGTAACGCCAATAGGGACTT
TCCATTGACGTCAATGGGTGGAGTATTTACGGTAAACTGCCCACTTGGCAGTACATCAAGTGTATCATAT
GCCAAGTACGCCCCCTATTGACGTCAATGACGGTAAATGGCCCGCCTGGCATTATGCCCAGTACATGACC
TTATGGGACTTTCCTACTTGGCAGTACATCTACGTATTAGTCATCGCTATTACCATGGTGATGCGGTTTT
GGCAGTACATCAATGGGCGTGGATAGCGGTTTGACTCACGGGGATTTCCAAGTCTCCACCCCATTGACGT
CAATGGGAGTTTGTTTTGGCACCAAAATCAACGGGACTTTCCAAAATGTCGTAACAACTCCGCCCCATTG
ACGCAAATGGGCGGTAGGCGTGTACGGTGGGAGGTCTATATAAGCAGCGCGTTTTGCCTGTACTGGGTCT
CTCTGGTTAGACCAGATCTGAGCCTGGGAGCTCTCTGGCTAACTAGGGAACCCACTGCTTAAGCCTCAAT
AAAGCTTGCCTTGAGTGCTTCAAGTAGTGTGTGCCCGTCTGTTGTGTGACTCTGGTAACTAGAGATCCCT
CAGACCCTTTTAGTCAGTGTGGAAAATCTCTAGCAGTGGCGCCCGAACAGGGACTTGAAAGCGAAAGGGA
AACCAGAGGAGCTCTCTCGACGCAGGACTCGGCTTGCTGAAGCGCGCACGGCAAGAGGCGAGGGGCGGCG
ACTGGTGAGTACGCCAAAAATTTTGACTAGCGGAGGCTAGAAGGAGAGAGATGGGTGCGAGAGCGTCAGT
ATTAAGCGGGGGAGAATTAGATCGCGATGGGAAAAAATTCGGTTAAGGCCAGGGGGAAAGAAAAAATATA
AATTAAAACATATAGTATGGGCAAGCAGGGAGCTAGAACGATTCGCAGTTAATCCTGGCCTGTTAGAAAC
ATCAGAAGGCTGTAGACAAATACTGGGACAGCTACAACCATCCCTTCAGACAGGATCAGAAGAACTTAGA
TCATTATATAATACAGTAGCAACCCTCTATTGTGTGCATCAAAGGATAGAGATAAAAGACACCAAGGAAG
CTTTAGACAAGATAGAGGAAGAGCAAAACAAAAGTAAGACCACCGCACAGCAAGCGGCCGCTGATCTTCA
GACCTGGAGGAGGAGATATGAGGGACAATTGGAGAAGTGAATTATATAAATATAAAGTAGTAAAAATTGA
ACCATTAGGAGTAGCACCCACCAAGGCAAAGAGAAGAGTGGTGCAGAGAGAAAAAAGAGCAGTGGGAATA
GGAGCTTTGTTCCTTGGGTTCTTGGGAGCAGCAGGAAGCACTATGGGCGCAGCGTCAATGACGCTGACGG
TACAGGCCAGACAATTATTGTCTGGTATAGTGCAGCAGCAGAACAATTTGCTGAGGGCTATTGAGGCGCA
ACAGCATCTGTTGCAACTCACAGTCTGGGGCATCAAGCAGCTCCAGGCAAGAATCCTGGCTGTGGAAAGA
TACCTAAAGGATCAACAGCTCCTGGGGATTTGGGGTTGCTCTGGAAAACTCATTTGCACCACTGCTGTGC
CTTGGAATGCTAGTTGGAGTAATAAATCTCTGGAACAGATTTGGAATCACACGACCTGGATGGAGTGGGA
CAGAGAAATTAACAATTACACAAGCTTAATACACTCCTTAATTGAAGAATCGCAAAACCAGCAAGAAAAG
AATGAACAAGAATTATTGGAATTAGATAAATGGGCAAGTTTGTGGAATTGGTTTAACATAACAAATTGGC
TGTGGTATATAAAATTATTCATAATGATAGTAGGAGGCTTGGTAGGTTTAAGAATAGTTTTTGCTGTACT
TTCTATAGTGAATAGAGTTAGGCAGGGATATTCACCATTATCGTTTCAGACCCACCTCCCAACCCCGAGG
GGACCCGACAGGCCCGAAGGAATAGAAGAAGAAGGTGGAGAGAGAGACAGAGACAGATCCATTCGATTAG
TGAACGGATCGGCACTGCGTGCGCCAATTCTGCAGACAAATGGCAGTATTCATCCACAATTTTAAAAGAA
AAGGGGGGATTGGGGGGTACAGTGCAGGGGAAAGAATAGTAGACATAATAGCAACAGACATACAAACTAA
AGAATTACAAAAACAAATTACAAAAATTCAAAATTTTCGGGTTTATTACAGGGACAGCAGAGATCCAGTT
TGGTTAATTAAGGTACCGAGGGCCTATTTCCCATGATTCCTTCATATTTGCATATACGATACAAGGCTGT
TAGAGAGATAATTAGAATTAATTTGACTGTAAACACAAAGATATTAGTACAAAATACGTGACGTAGAAAG
TAATAATTTCTTGGGTAGTTTGCAGTTTTAAAATTATGTTTTAAAATGGACTATCATATGCTTACCGTAA
CTTGAAAGTATTTCGATTTCTTGGCTTTATATATCTTGTGGAAAGGACGAAACACCGTGTGCGCTACGGA
GCTGCAAGTTTTAGAGCTAGAAATAGCAAGTTAAAATAAGGCTAGTCCGTTATCAACTTGAAAAAGTGGC
ACCGAGTCGGTGCTTTTTTGAATTCGCTAGCTAGGTCTTGAAAGGAGTGGGAATTGGCTCCGGTGCCCGT
CAGTGGGCAGAGCGCACATCGCCCACAGTCCCCGAGAAGTTGGGGGGAGGGGTCGGCAATTGATCCGGTG
CCTAGAGAAGGTGGCGCGGGGTAAACTGGGAAAGTGATGTCGTGTACTGGCTCCGCCTTTTTCCCGAGGG
TGGGGGAGAACCGTATATAAGTGCAGTAGTCGCCGTGAACGTTCTTTTTCGCAACGGGTTTGCCGCCAGA
ACACAGGACCGGTTCTAGAGCGCTGCCACCATGGACAAGAAGTACAGCATCGGCCTGGACATCGGCACCA
ACTCTGTGGGCTGGGCCGTGATCACCGACGAGTACAAGGTGCCCAGCAAGAAATTCAAGGTGCTGGGCAA
CACCGACCGGCACAGCATCAAGAAGAACCTGATCGGAGCCCTGCTGTTCGACAGCGGCGAAACAGCCGAG
GCCACCCGGCTGAAGAGAACCGCCAGAAGAAGATACACCAGACGGAAGAACCGGATCTGCTATCTGCAAG
AGATCTTCAGCAACGAGATGGCCAAGGTGGACGACAGCTTCTTCCACAGACTGGAAGAGTCCTTCCTGGT
GGAAGAGGATAAGAAGCACGAGCGGCACCCCATCTTCGGCAACATCGTGGACGAGGTGGCCTACCACGAG
AAGTACCCCACCATCTACCACCTGAGAAAGAAACTGGTGGACAGCACCGACAAGGCCGACCTGCGGCTGA
TCTATCTGGCCCTGGCCCACATGATCAAGTTCCGGGGCCACTTCCTGATCGAGGGCGACCTGAACCCCGA
CAACAGCGACGTGGACAAGCTGTTCATCCAGCTGGTGCAGACCTACAACCAGCTGTTCGAGGAAAACCCC
ATCAACGCCAGCGGCGTGGACGCCAAGGCCATCCTGTCTGCCAGACTGAGCAAGAGCAGACGGCTGGAAA
ATCTGATCGCCCAGCTGCCCGGCGAGAAGAAGAATGGCCTGTTCGGAAACCTGATTGCCCTGAGCCTGGG
CCTGACCCCCAACTTCAAGAGCAACTTCGACCTGGCCGAGGATGCCAAACTGCAGCTGAGCAAGGACACC
TACGACGACGACCTGGACAACCTGCTGGCCCAGATCGGCGACCAGTACGCCGACCTGTTTCTGGCCGCCA
AGAACCTGTCCGACGCCATCCTGCTGAGCGACATCCTGAGAGTGAACACCGAGATCACCAAGGCCCCCCT
GAGCGCCTCTATGATCAAGAGATACGACGAGCACCACCAGGACCTGACCCTGCTGAAAGCTCTCGTGCGG
CAGCAGCTGCCTGAGAAGTACAAAGAGATTTTCTTCGACCAGAGCAAGAACGGCTACGCCGGCTACATTG
ACGGCGGAGCCAGCCAGGAAGAGTTCTACAAGTTCATCAAGCCCATCCTGGAAAAGATGGACGGCACCGA
GGAACTGCTCGTGAAGCTGAACAGAGAGGACCTGCTGCGGAAGCAGCGGACCTTCGACAACGGCAGCATC
CCCCACCAGATCCACCTGGGAGAGCTGCACGCCATTCTGCGGCGGCAGGAAGATTTTTACCCATTCCTGA
AGGACAACCGGGAAAAGATCGAGAAGATCCTGACCTTCCGCATCCCCTACTACGTGGGCCCTCTGGCCAG
GGGAAACAGCAGATTCGCCTGGATGACCAGAAAGAGCGAGGAAACCATCACCCCCTGGAACTTCGAGGAA
GTGGTGGACAAGGGCGCTTCCGCCCAGAGCTTCATCGAGCGGATGACCAACTTCGATAAGAACCTGCCCA
ACGAGAAGGTGCTGCCCAAGCACAGCCTGCTGTACGAGTACTTCACCGTGTATAACGAGCTGACCAAAGT
GAAATACGTGACCGAGGGAATGAGAAAGCCCGCCTTCCTGAGCGGCGAGCAGAAAAAGGCCATCGTGGAC
CTGCTGTTCAAGACCAACCGGAAAGTGACCGTGAAGCAGCTGAAAGAGGACTACTTCAAGAAAATCGAGT
GCTTCGACTCCGTGGAAATCTCCGGCGTGGAAGATCGGTTCAACGCCTCCCTGGGCACATACCACGATCT
GCTGAAAATTATCAAGGACAAGGACTTCCTGGACAATGAGGAAAACGAGGACATTCTGGAAGATATCGTG
CTGACCCTGACACTGTTTGAGGACAGAGAGATGATCGAGGAACGGCTGAAAACCTATGCCCACCTGTTCG
ACGACAAAGTGATGAAGCAGCTGAAGCGGCGGAGATACACCGGCTGGGGCAGGCTGAGCCGGAAGCTGAT
CAACGGCATCCGGGACAAGCAGTCCGGCAAGACAATCCTGGATTTCCTGAAGTCCGACGGCTTCGCCAAC
AGAAACTTCATGCAGCTGATCCACGACGACAGCCTGACCTTTAAAGAGGACATCCAGAAAGCCCAGGTGT
CCGGCCAGGGCGATAGCCTGCACGAGCACATTGCCAATCTGGCCGGCAGCCCCGCCATTAAGAAGGGCAT
CCTGCAGACAGTGAAGGTGGTGGACGAGCTCGTGAAAGTGATGGGCCGGCACAAGCCCGAGAACATCGTG
ATCGAAATGGCCAGAGAGAACCAGACCACCCAGAAGGGACAGAAGAACAGCCGCGAGAGAATGAAGCGGA
TCGAAGAGGGCATCAAAGAGCTGGGCAGCCAGATCCTGAAAGAACACCCCGTGGAAAACACCCAGCTGCA
GAACGAGAAGCTGTACCTGTACTACCTGCAGAATGGGCGGGATATGTACGTGGACCAGGAACTGGACATC
AACCGGCTGTCCGACTACGATGTGGACCATATCGTGCCTCAGAGCTTTCTGAAGGACGACTCCATCGACA
ACAAGGTGCTGACCAGAAGCGACAAGAACCGGGGCAAGAGCGACAACGTGCCCTCCGAAGAGGTCGTGAA
GAAGATGAAGAACTACTGGCGGCAGCTGCTGAACGCCAAGCTGATTACCCAGAGAAAGTTCGACAATCTG
ACCAAGGCCGAGAGAGGCGGCCTGAGCGAACTGGATAAGGCCGGCTTCATCAAGAGACAGCTGGTGGAAA
CCCGGCAGATCACAAAGCACGTGGCACAGATCCTGGACTCCCGGATGAACACTAAGTACGACGAGAATGA
CAAGCTGATCCGGGAAGTGAAAGTGATCACCCTGAAGTCCAAGCTGGTGTCCGATTTCCGGAAGGATTTC
CAGTTTTACAAAGTGCGCGAGATCAACAACTACCACCACGCCCACGACGCCTACCTGAACGCCGTCGTGG
GAACCGCCCTGATCAAAAAGTACCCTAAGCTGGAAAGCGAGTTCGTGTACGGCGACTACAAGGTGTACGA
CGTGCGGAAGATGATCGCCAAGAGCGAGCAGGAAATCGGCAAGGCTACCGCCAAGTACTTCTTCTACAGC
AACATCATGAACTTTTTCAAGACCGAGATTACCCTGGCCAACGGCGAGATCCGGAAGCGGCCTCTGATCG
AGACAAACGGCGAAACCGGGGAGATCGTGTGGGATAAGGGCCGGGATTTTGCCACCGTGCGGAAAGTGCT
GAGCATGCCCCAAGTGAATATCGTGAAAAAGACCGAGGTGCAGACAGGCGGCTTCAGCAAAGAGTCTATC
CTGCCCAAGAGGAACAGCGATAAGCTGATCGCCAGAAAGAAGGACTGGGACCCTAAGAAGTACGGCGGCT
TCGACAGCCCCACCGTGGCCTATTCTGTGCTGGTGGTGGCCAAAGTGGAAAAGGGCAAGTCCAAGAAACT
GAAGAGTGTGAAAGAGCTGCTGGGGATCACCATCATGGAAAGAAGCAGCTTCGAGAAGAATCCCATCGAC
TTTCTGGAAGCCAAGGGCTACAAAGAAGTGAAAAAGGACCTGATCATCAAGCTGCCTAAGTACTCCCTGT
TCGAGCTGGAAAACGGCCGGAAGAGAATGCTGGCCTCTGCCGGCGAACTGCAGAAGGGAAACGAACTGGC
CCTGCCCTCCAAATATGTGAACTTCCTGTACCTGGCCAGCCACTATGAGAAGCTGAAGGGCTCCCCCGAG
GATAATGAGCAGAAACAGCTGTTTGTGGAACAGCACAAGCACTACCTGGACGAGATCATCGAGCAGATCA
GCGAGTTCTCCAAGAGAGTGATCCTGGCCGACGCTAATCTGGACAAAGTGCTGTCCGCCTACAACAAGCA
CCGGGATAAGCCCATCAGAGAGCAGGCCGAGAATATCATCCACCTGTTTACCCTGACCAATCTGGGAGCC
CCTGCCGCCTTCAAGTACTTTGACACCACCATCGACCGGAAGAGGTACACCAGCACCAAAGAGGTGCTGG
ACGCCACCCTGATCCACCAGAGCATCACCGGCCTGTACGAGACACGGATCGACCTGTCTCAGCTGGGAGG
CGACAAGCGACCTGCCGCCACAAAGAAGGCTGGACAGGCTAAGAAGAAGAAAGATTACAAAGACGATGAC
GATAAGGGATCCGGCGCAACAAACTTCTCTCTGCTGAAACAAGCCGGAGATGTCGAAGAGAATCCTGGAC
CGACCGAGTACAAGCCCACGGTGCGCCTCGCCACCCGCGACGACGTCCCCAGGGCCGTACGCACCCTCGC
CGCCGCGTTCGCCGACTACCCCGCCACGCGCCACACCGTCGATCCGGACCGCCACATCGAGCGGGTCACC
GAGCTGCAAGAACTCTTCCTCACGCGCGTCGGGCTCGACATCGGCAAGGTGTGGGTCGCGGACGACGGCG
CCGCGGTGGCGGTCTGGACCACGCCGGAGAGCGTCGAAGCGGGGGCGGTGTTCGCCGAGATCGGCCCGCG
CATGGCCGAGTTGAGCGGTTCCCGGCTGGCCGCGCAGCAACAGATGGAAGGCCTCCTGGCGCCGCACCGG
CCCAAGGAGCCCGCGTGGTTCCTGGCCACCGTCGGAGTCTCGCCCGACCACCAGGGCAAGGGTCTGGGCA
GCGCCGTCGTGCTCCCCGGAGTGGAGGCGGCCGAGCGCGCCGGGGTGCCCGCCTTCCTGGAGACCTCCGC
GCCCCGCAACCTCCCCTTCTACGAGCGGCTCGGCTTCACCGTCACCGCCGACGTCGAGGTGCCCGAAGGA
CCGCGCACCTGGTGCATGACCCGCAAGCCCGGTGCCTGAACGCGTTAAGTCGACAATCAACCTCTGGATT
ACAAAATTTGTGAAAGATTGACTGGTATTCTTAACTATGTTGCTCCTTTTACGCTATGTGGATACGCTGC
TTTAATGCCTTTGTATCATGCTATTGCTTCCCGTATGGCTTTCATTTTCTCCTCCTTGTATAAATCCTGG
TTGCTGTCTCTTTATGAGGAGTTGTGGCCCGTTGTCAGGCAACGTGGCGTGGTGTGCACTGTGTTTGCTG
ACGCAACCCCCACTGGTTGGGGCATTGCCACCACCTGTCAGCTCCTTTCCGGGACTTTCGCTTTCCCCCT
CCCTATTGCCACGGCGGAACTCATCGCCGCCTGCCTTGCCCGCTGCTGGACAGGGGCTCGGCTGTTGGGC
ACTGACAATTCCGTGGTGTTGTCGGGGAAATCATCGTCCTTTCCTTGGCTGCTCGCCTGTGTTGCCACCT
GGATTCTGCGCGGGACGTCCTTCTGCTACGTCCCTTCGGCCCTCAATCCAGCGGACCTTCCTTCCCGCGG
CCTGCTGCCGGCTCTGCGGCCTCTTCCGCGTCTTCGCCTTCGCCCTCAGACGAGTCGGATCTCCCTTTGG
GCCGCCTCCCCGCGTCGACTTTAAGACCAATGACTTACAAGGCAGCTGTAGATCTTAGCCACTTTTTAAA
AGAAAAGGGGGGACTGGAAGGGCTAATTCACTCCCAACGAAGACAAGATCTGCTTTTTGCTTGTACTGGG
TCTCTCTGGTTAGACCAGATCTGAGCCTGGGAGCTCTCTGGCTAACTAGGGAACCCACTGCTTAAGCCTC
AATAAAGCTTGCCTTGAGTGCTTCAAGTAGTGTGTGCCCGTCTGTTGTGTGACTCTGGTAACTAGAGATC
CCTCAGACCCTTTTAGTCAGTGTGGAAAATCTCTAGCAGGGCCCGTTTAAACCCGCTGATCAGCCTCGAC
TGTGCCTTCTAGTTGCCAGCCATCTGTTGTTTGCCCCTCCCCCGTGCCTTCCTTGACCCTGGAAGGTGCC
ACTCCCACTGTCCTTTCCTAATAAAATGAGGAAATTGCATCGCATTGTCTGAGTAGGTGTCATTCTATTC
TGGGGGGTGGGGTGGGGCAGGACAGCAAGGGGGAGGATTGGGAAGACAATAGCAGGCATGCTGGGGATGC
GGTGGGCTCTATGGCTTCTGAGGCGGAAAGAACCAGCTGGGGCTCTAGGGGGTATCCCC
[124 nt withheld, positions 9300-9423]
C
[91 nt withheld, positions 9425-9515]
A
[49 nt withheld, positions 9517-9565]
CCTTTGACGTTGGAGTCCACGTTCTTT
[37 nt withheld, positions 9593-9629]
ACCCTATCTCGGTCTATTCTTTTGATTTATAAGGGATTTTGCCGATTTCGGCCTATTGGTTAAAAAATGA
GCTGATTTAACAAAAATTTAACGCGAATTAATTCTGTGGAATGTGTGTCAGTTAGGGTGTGGAAAGTCCC
CAGGCTCCCCAGCAGGCAGAAGTATGCAAAGCATGCATCTCAATTAGTCAGCAACCAGGTGTGGAAAGTC
CCCAGGCTCCCCAGCAGGCAGAAGTATGCAAAGCATGCATCTCAATTAGTCAGCAACCATAGTCCCGCCC
CTAACTCCGCCCATCCCGCCCCTAACTCCGCCCAGTTCCGCCCATTCTCCGCCCCATGGCTGACTAATTT
TTTTTATTTATGCAGAGGCCGAGGCCGCCTCTGCCTCTGAGCTATTCCAGAAGTAGTGAGGAGGCTTTTT
TGGAGGCCTAGGCTTTTGCAAAAAGCTCCCGGGAGCTTGTATATCCATTTTCGGATCTGATCAGCACGTG
TTGACAATTAATCATCGGCATAGTATATCGGCATAGTATAATACGACAAGGTGAGGAACTAAACCATGGC
CAAGTTGACCAGTGCCGTTCCGGTGCTCACCGCGCGCGACGTCGCCGGAGCGGTCGAGTTCTGGACCGAC
CGGCTCGGGTTCTCCCGGGACTTCGTGGAGGACGACTTCGCCGGTGTGGTCCGGGACGACGTGACCCTGT
TCATCAGCGCGGTCCAGGACCAGGTGGTGCCGGACAACACCCTGGCCTGGGTGTGGGTGCGCGGCCTGGA
CGAGCTGTACGCCGAGTGGTCGGAGGTCGTGTCCACGAACTTCCGGGACGCCTCCGGGCCGGCCATGACC
GAGATCGGCGAGCAGCCGTGGGGGCGGGAGTTCGCCCTGCGCGACCCGGCCGGCAACTGCGTGCACTTCG
TGGCCGAGGAGCAGGACTGACACGTGCTACGAGATTTCGATTCCACCGCCGCCTTCTATGAAAGGTTGGG
CTTCGGAATCGTTTTCCGGGACGCCGGCTGGATGATCCTCCAGCGCGGGGATCTCATGCTGGAGTTCTTC
GCCCACCCCAACTTGTTTATTGCAGCTTATAATGGTTACAAATAAAGCAATAGCATCACAAATTTCACAA
ATAAAGCATTTTTTTCACTGCATTCTAGTTGTGGTTTGTCCAAACTCATCAATGTATCTTATCATGTCTG
TATACCGTCGACCTCTAGCTAGAGCTTGGCGTAATCATGGTCATAGCTGTTTCCTGTGTGAAATTGTTAT
CCGCTCACAATTCCACACAACATACGAGCCGGAAGCATAAAGTGTAAAGCCTGGGGTGCCTAATGAGTGA
GCTAACTCACATTAATTGCGTTGCGCTCACTGCCCGCTTTCCAGTCGGGAAACCTGTCGTGCCAGCTGCA
TTAATGAATCGGCCAACGCGCGGGGAGAGGCGGTTTGCGTATTGGGCGCTCTTCCGCTTCCTCGCTCACT
GACTCGCTGCGCTCGGTCGTTCGGCTGCGGCGAGCGGTATCAGCTCACTCAAAGGCGGTAATACGGTTAT
CCACAGAATCAGGGGATAACGCAGGAAAGAACATGTGAGCAAAAGGCCAGCAAAAGGCCAGGAACCGTAA
AAAGGCCGCGTTGCTGGCGTTTTTCCATAGGCTCCGCCCCCCTGACGAGCATCACAAAAATCGACGCTCA
AGTCAGAGGTGGCGAAACCCGACAGGACTATAAAGATACCAGGCGTTTCCCCCTGGAAGCTCCCTCGTGC
GCTCTCCTGTTCCGACCCTGCCGCTTACCGGATACCTGTCCGCCTTTCTCCCTTCGGGAAGCGTGGCGCT
TTCTCATAGCTCACGCTGTAGGTATCTCAGTTCGGTGTAGGTCGTTCGCTCCAAGCTGGGCTGTGTGCAC
GAACCCCCCGTTCAGCCCGACCGCTGCGCCTTATCCGGTAACTATCGTCTTGAGTCCAACCCGGTAAGAC
ACGACTTATCGCCACTGGCAGCAGCCACTGGTAACAGGATTAGCAGAGCGAGGTATGTAGGCGGTGCTAC
AGAGTTCTTGAAGTGGTGGCCTAACTACGGCTACACTAGAAGAACAGTATTTGGTATCTGCGCTCTGCTG
AAGCCAGTTACCTTCGGAAAAAGAGTTGGTAGCTCTTGATCCGGCAAACAAACCACCGCTGGTAGCGGTG
GTTTTTTTGTTTGCAAGCAGCAGATTACGCGCAGAAAAAAAGGATCTCAAGAAGATCCTTTGATCTTTTC
TACGGGGTCTGACGCTCAGTGGAACGAAAACTCACGTTAAGGGATTTTGGTCATGAGATTATCAAAAAGG
ATCTTCACCTAGATCCTTTTAAATTAAAAATGAAGTTTTAAATCAATCTAAAGTATATATGAGTAAACTT
GGTCTGACAGTTACCAATGCTTAATCAGTGAGGCACCTATCTCAGCGATCTGTCTATTTCGTTCATCCAT
AGTTGCCTGACTCCCCGTCGTGTAGATAACTACGATACGGGAGGGCTTACCATCTGGCCCCAGTGCTGCA
ATGATACCGCGAGACCCACGCTCACCGGCTCCAGATTTATCAGCAATAAACCAGCCAGCCGGAAGGGCCG
AGCGCAGAAGTGGTCCTGCAACTTTATCCGCCTCCATCCAGTCTATTAATTGTTGCCGGGAAGCTAGAGT
AAGTAGTTCGCCAGTTAATAGTTTGCGCAACGTTGTTGCCATTGCTACAGGCATCGTGGTGTCACGCTCG
TCGTTTGGTATGGCTTCATTCAGCTCCGGTTCCCAACGATCAAGGCGAGTTACATGATCCCCCATGTTGT
GCAAAAAAGCGGTTAGCTCCTTCGGTCCTCCGATCGTTGTCAGAAGTAAGTTGGCCGCAGTGTTATCACT
CATGGTTATGGCAGCACTGCATAATTCTCTTACTGTCATGCCATCCGTAAGATGCTTTTCTGTGACTGGT
GAGTACTCAACCAAGTCATTCTGAGAATAGTGTATGCGGCGACCGAGTTGCTCTTGCCCGGCGTCAATAC
GGGATAATACCGCGCCACATAGCAGAACTTTAAAAGTGCTCATCATTGGAAAACGTTCTTCGGGGCGAAA
ACTCTCAAGGATCTTACCGCTGTTGAGATCCAGTTCGATGTAACCCACTCGTGCACCCAACTGATCTTCA
GCATCTTTTACTTTCACCAGCGTTTCTGGGTGAGCAAAAACAGGAAGGCAAAATGCCGCAAAAAAGGGAA
TAAGGGCGACACGGAAATGTTGAATACTCATACTCTTCCTTTTTCAATATTATTGAAGCATTTATCAGGG
TTATTGTCTCATGAGCGGATACATATTTGAATGTATTTAGAAAAATAAACAAATAGGGGTTCCGCGCACA
TTTCCCCGAAAAGTGCCACCTGAC
